Addgene plasmid #15781: pDEST17-UbE2B
Depositing lab: Wade Harper. Depositing organization: Harvard Medical School. Publication: Dual E1 activation systems for ubiquitin differentially regulate E2 enzyme charging. Jin J, Li X, Gygi SP, Harper JW. Nature. 2007 Jun 28. 447(7148):1135-8. 10.1038/nature05902 PubMed 17597759.
Backbone
  Vector backbone: pDEST17
  Backbone manufacturer: Invitrogen
  Backbone size w/o insert (bp): 4900
  Vector type: Bacterial Expression
Growth in bacteria
  Bacterial resistance: Ampicillin, 100 μg/mL
  Growth temperature: 37°C
  Growth strain: DH5alpha
  Copy number: Low Copy
Gene/Insert
  Gene/Insert name: Ubiquitin conjugating enzyme UbE2B (alt name: UbE2B)
  Species: H. sapiens (human)
  Insert size (bp): 459
  GenBank ID: NM_003337
  Entrez Gene: UBE2B (a.k.a. E2-17kDa, HHR6B, HR6B, RAD6B, UBC2)
  Tag / fusion protein: His (N terminal on backbone)
  Cloning method: Gateway Cloning
  Sequencing primers: 5′ T7
Terms and licenses: Academic/Nonprofit Terms; Industry Terms: Not Available to Industry
How to cite: pDEST17-UbE2B was a gift from Wade Harper (Addgene plasmid # 15781 ; http://n2t.net/addgene:15781 ; RRID:Addgene_15781)
