[The description below was written by a language model from this plasmid's Addgene catalogue record.]
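Description:
pDEST17-UbE2B is a bacterial expression plasmid built on the commercial Gateway destination vector pDEST17 (backbone about 4.9 kb), carrying the human ubiquitin-conjugating enzyme UBE2B, also known as RAD6B, HR6B or UBC2. The 459 bp insert was introduced by Gateway recombination, which replaces the destination cassette of the backbone with the gene from an entry clone and leaves the coding sequence flanked by recombination (att) sites. The plasmid is selected with ampicillin and is recorded as low copy. The record does not list the origin of replication or give a feature table, so individual element positions cannot be confirmed.

The backbone supplies an N-terminal His tag fused in frame to UBE2B, allowing the recombinant protein to be purified by immobilised metal affinity chromatography. The record does not explicitly name the promoter, but T7 is listed as the 5′ sequencing primer. This fits the general design of pDEST17, which uses a T7 promoter for expression in E. coli strains that supply T7 RNA polymerase.

UBE2B is an E2 enzyme that accepts activated ubiquitin from an E1 enzyme as a thioester and passes it on to substrates, usually together with an E3 ligase. The plasmid was deposited with a study of how two distinct ubiquitin E1 activating systems differentially charge E2 enzymes. Its likely use is therefore production of purified His-tagged UBE2B for in vitro ubiquitin charging and conjugation assays, although the record does not describe specific applications.
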