>Addgene plasmid #15781 | pDEST17-UbE2B | depositor partial sequence | sequence record 8334 | Author sequence
ATGTCGACCCCGGCCCGGAGGAGGCTCATGCGGGATTTCAAGCGGTTACAAGAGGACCCACCTGTGGGTG
TCAGTGGCGCACCATCTGAAAACAACATCATGCAGTGGAATGCAGTTATATTTGGACCAGAAGGGACACC
TTTTGAAGATGGTACTTTTAAACTAGTAATAGAATTTTCTGAAGAATATCCAAATAAACCACCAACTGTT
AGGTTTTTATCCAAAATGTTTCATCCAAATGTGTATGCTGATGGTAGCATATGTTTAGATATCCTTCAGA
ATCGATGGAGTCCAACATATGATGTATCTTCTATCTTAACATCAATTCAGTCTCTGCTGGATGAACCGAA
TCCTAACAGTCCAGCCAATAGCCAGGCAGCACAGCTTTATCAGGAAAACAAACGAGAATATGAGAAAAGA
GTTTCGGCCATTGTTGAACAAAGCTGGAATGATTCATAA
