>Addgene plasmid #15781 | pDEST17-UbE2B | addgene partial sequence | sequence record 22240 | T7 5'-TAATACGACTCACTATAGGG-3'
TAAGAAGGAGATATACATGATGCGGGGTTCTCATCATCATCATCATCATGGTATGGCTAGCATGACTGGT
GGACAGCAAATGGGTCGGGATCTGTACGACGATGACGATAAGGATCCGAGCTCGAGATCTGCAGATCAAA
CAAGTTTGTACAAAAAAGCAGGCTCCGCGGCCGCCCCCTTCACCATGTCGACCCCGGCCCGGAGGAGGCT
CATGCGGGATTTCAAGCGGTTACAAGAGGACCCACCTGTGGGTGTCAGTGGCGCACCATCTGAAAACAAC
ATCATGCAGTGGAATGCAGTTATATTTGGACCAGAAGGGACACCTTTTGAAGATGGTACTTTTAAACTAG
TAATAGAATTTTCTGAAGAATATCCAAATAAACCACCAACTGTTAGGTTTTTATCCAAAATGTTTCATCC
AAATGTGTATGCTGATGGTAGCATATGTTTAGATATCCTTCAGAATCGATGGAGTCCAACATATGATGTA
TCTTCTATCTTAACATCAATTCAGTCTCTGCTGGATGAACCGAATCCTAACAGTCCAGCCAATAGCCAGG
CAGCACAGCTTTATCAGGAAAACAAACGAGAATATGAGAAAAGAGTTTCGGCCATTGTTGAACAAAGCTG
GAATGATTCATAACTCGAGAAGGGTGGGCGCGCCGACCCAGCTTTCTTGTACAAAGTGGTTCGATCTGGT
ACC
